>Addgene plasmid #182835 | pWS5396-CRISPRai-KanR | addgene full sequence | sequence record 358430 | Addgene NGS Result
GCGGCCGCTCTAATTGTATCGAGATCACTTTTCGTGATCCGCTAATCAGCGACGGTCACATTAGGTTTGC
CAAGTCAGGGTATGAACCATACGATCAGTTTTCGTGAACCTGGTACGTATATTGTGGCGTTTGTGTATAT
TTTCATTCTTTGACAACAATCAATACCAACCTCAAATAGGAAAAGTAATAAGTTTGGCGTTACACCCCAA
AAGACGCCAAACGGATCGAACTTACTCAATAGCAATTAGCGAGACAAAACCTACGTTAAGACCTGTAACC
GATTTATCAAAGCACTCTGCGGTTCTTTCTTGGGAATATTACCTGGACATTTTGTGCCCTCAAGAAACGA
GGCTCTACGAGCCTGTTGGAGCCCCTCAGACATTAGCCGCCACGAATCAAACTTTTTACGCGATTCGGCC
CAAATCAGTTTCTCACAGATCATTCGTAGAGTGAAAAAGCACATCGATTATTTGATACCCCTTTGGGTTA
ATTACTGTTGAGGTCTTTGCCGTAAGTTCCATCGCTGTCTGAACTGGCCGATAATTGCAGACGAACGGTG
TTGTTATCCGATACAACCGGATATTTTTCTTTTAATGAGTCTAAACCGTGATAGCTTCAGGTTAATACAA
TCAAAAAAAGCTCAAATATTCTTTTAATGCCGCGTTCACAGATTCCAATTGAATACAACTAGGTAGTTCA
TTATATGAAGCCTTTGCTACTATTTTTCACTATAGTCTGCCTTCACCTTAATGCAGACATCCACATATTT
TAATCACTTTAAAATAAAAAGGAAGATATATTAGAAGCTATGATCCAATCTGTAAGCCAGATTAAAATTC
ACGAACTCTTCTTTCATTTGAATTGAATGCTTTGAGTTGGGGTAGATTATCGCAAATTACTCATCACATT
TATTGACTACGAACTTGCTGATGTCCTTTTTTTATTTATATTTTTCTTCAGTGAAGCGATTTTTTTTTTA
CACAGACCAAGACGGAAAAAAGTAGCTAAGGAAGAAAACAAAATCATGAAAAAAATGTGAAGTGATCATG
CACATCGCATCAACTTAAACATTGGCTTAGAGATATATAGAGTTAGAGTTTACGGCAACCTTTAAGCACC
AATACCTTTTGGCATAGTCTAAAGACCTGGTTCTTAATTTTAAACAAATTTAACTAAAGATTTCCCTATC
AAAGAAGTAACGAGTTGACAGATTTTCTCAAAATAAATCGATACTGCATTTCTAGGCATATCCAGCGAGA
TCTATGTCTGACCCAAAGAAGAAGAGAAAGGTTGGTTCTGGTTCCAAGTTGGAAAAGTTTACCAACTGCT
ACTCTCTGTCTAAGACCTTGAGATTCAAAGCTATTCCTGTTGGTAAGACCCAAGAAAACATTGACAACAA
GAGGTTGTTGGTTGAGGACGAAAAAAGAGCTGAAGATTACAAGGGTGTCAAGAAGTTGCTGGACAGATAT
TACTTGTCCTTCATCAACGATGTCCTGCACTCTATTAAGCTGAAGAACTTGAACAACTACATCTCCCTGT
TCAGAAAAAAGACCAGAACCGAGAAAGAGAACAAAGAGTTAGAAAACTTGGAGATCAACCTGAGGAAAGA
AATTGCTAAGGCTTTCAAGGGTAACGAGGGTTACAAATCTTTGTTCAAGAAGGACATCATCGAAACCATC
TTGCCAGAATTTTTGGATGATAAGGACGAAATTGCCTTGGTCAATTCTTTCAACGGTTTCACTACTGCTT
TCACTGGTTTCTTTGACAACAGGGAAAACATGTTCTCTGAAGAAGCTAAGTCTACCTCCATTGCTTTCAG
ATGCATTAACGAAAACTTGACCAGGTACATCTCCAACATGGATATTTTCGAAAAGGTTGATGCCATCTTC
GATAAGCACGAAGTCCAAGAAATCAAAGAGAAGATTTTGAACTCCGATTACGACGTCGAAGATTTTTTCG
AAGGTGAGTTCTTCAACTTCGTTTTGACTCAAGAAGGTATCGACGTTTACAACGCTATTATTGGTGGTTT
CGTTACCGAATCTGGTGAAAAGATTAAGGGTTTGAACGAGTACATCAACCTGTACAATCAAAAGACCAAG
CAGAAGTTGCCAAAGTTTAAGCCCTTGTACAAACAAGTCTTGTCCGACAGAGAATCCTTGTCTTTTTATG
GTGAAGGTTACACCTCCGATGAAGAAGTTTTGGAAGTTTTCAGAAACACCCTGAACAAGAACTCCGAAAT
CTTCTCATCCATTAAGAAGTTGGAGAAGCTGTTTAAGAACTTCGACGAATATTCCTCCGCTGGTATCTTT
GTCAAAAATGGTCCAGCTATTTCCACCATCTCCAAGGATATTTTTGGTGAATGGAACGTCATCAGAGATA
AGTGGAATGCTGAATACGATGACATCCACTTGAAAAAGAAGGCTGTTGTTACCGAAAAGTACGAGGATGA
TAGACGTAAGTCCTTCAAGAAGATTGGCTCTTTCTCTCTGGAACAATTGCAAGAATATGCTGATGCCGAT
TTGTCCGTTGTCGAAAAATTGAAAGAAATCATCATCCAGAAGGTCGACGAAATCTACAAAGTTTACGGTT
CCTCTGAAAAGTTGTTCGATGCTGATTTCGTTTTGGAGAAGTCGTTGAAGAAAAACGATGCTGTTGTTGC
CATCATGAAGGATTTGTTGGATTCCGTTAAGAGCTTCGAGAACTACATTAAGGCTTTTTTCGGTGAGGGC
AAAGAAACTAACAGAGATGAATCATTCTACGGCGATTTTGTTTTGGCCTACGATATTTTGTTGAAGGTTG
ATCATATCTACGACGCCATCAGAAACTACGTTACTCAAAAACCATACTCCAAAGACAAGTTCAAGCTGTA
CTTTCAAAACCCACAATTCATGGGTGGTTGGGACAAAGACAAAGAAACAGATTACAGAGCCACCATCTTG
AGATATGGTTCTAAGTACTACTTGGCCATCATGGATAAGAAATACGCTAAGTGCTTGCAAAAGATCGATA
AGGATGATGTCAACGGTAACTACGAGAAGATCAACTACAAATTATTGCCCGGTCCAAACAAGATGTTGCC
TAAGGTTTTCTTCAGCAAAAAGTGGATGGCTTACTACAACCCATCCGAAGATATTCAAAAGATTTACAAG
AACGGCACCTTCAAAAAGGGTGATATGTTCAACTTGAACGACTGCCATAAGCTGATCGATTTCTTCAAGG
ATTCCATCTCAAGATACCCAAAGTGGTCTAATGCTTACGATTTCAACTTCTCTGAAACCGAGAAGTACAA
AGATATTGCCGGTTTTTACAGGGAAGTCGAAGAACAAGGTTACAAGGTTTCATTCGAATCCGCCTCTAAA
AAAGAAGTTGACAAGTTGGTTGAAGAGGGCAAGTTGTACATGTTCCAGATTTATAACAAGGACTTCTCCG
ATAAGTCTCATGGTACTCCAAACTTGCATACCATGTACTTCAAGTTGTTGTTCGACGAAAACAATCACGG
TCAGATTAGATTGTCTGGTGGTGCTGAGTTGTTTATGAGAAGGGCTTCTTTGAAGAAAGAAGAGTTGGTT
GTTCATCCAGCCAATTCTCCAATTGCTAACAAGAATCCAGACAACCCAAAAAAGACTACCACCTTGTCTT
ACGATGTTTACAAGGATAAGAGATTCTCCGAGGACCAATACGAATTGCATATTCCAATTGCCATTAACAA
GTGCCCCAAGAACATTTTCAAGATCAACACCGAAGTTAGGGTGTTGTTGAAGCACGATGATAACCCATAC
GTTATTGGTATTGCTAGGGGTGAAAGAAACTTGTTGTACATCGTTGTTGTTGATGGTAAGGGTAACATCG
TGGAACAATACTCATTGAACGAGATTATCAACAACTTCAACGGCATCAGAATCAAGACCGATTACCATTC
TCTGCTTGACAAGAAAGAAAAAGAAAGATTCGAAGCCAGACAGAACTGGACCTCTATTGAAAACATCAAA
GAGTTGAAGGCCGGTTACATTTCACAAGTTGTTCATAAGATTTGCGAGCTGGTTGAAAAGTATGATGCAG
TTATTGCTTTGGAGGACTTGAACTCTGGTTTCAAGAACTCCAGAGTTAAGGTCGAAAAGCAGGTCTACCA
AAAGTTCGAAAAGATGTTGATCGACAAGCTGAACTACATGGTCGACAAAAAGTCTAATCCATGTGCTACA
GGTGGTGCTTTGAAAGGTTATCAAATTACGAACAAGTTCGAGAGCTTCAAGTCTATGTCTACTCAGAATG
GTTTCATCTTCTACATTCCAGCTTGGTTGACCTCTAAGATTGATCCATCTACTGGTTTCGTCAACCTGCT
GAAAACTAAGTACACTTCTATTGCCGACTCCAAGAAGTTCATCTCTTCATTCGATAGAATCATGTACGTT
CCAGAAGAGGACTTATTCGAATTTGCTTTGGATTACAAGAACTTCTCAAGAACTGATGCTGACTACATCA
AGAAGTGGAAGTTGTACTCTTACGGTAACAGAATCAGGATCTTCAGAAACCCTAAGAAGAACAACGTTTT
CGATTGGGAAGAAGTCTGTTTGACCTCTGCTTACAAAGAACTGTTTAACAAGTACGGCATCAACTACCAA
CAAGGTGATATTAGAGCTTTGTTGTGCGAACAATCTGATAAGGCCTTCTACTCATCTTTTATGGCCTTGA
TGTCACTGATGTTGCAGATGAGAAATTCCATTACTGGTAGAACCGATGTCGACTTTTTGATCTCTCCAGT
TAAGAACTCTGACGGTATTTTCTACGACTCAAGAAACTATGAAGCTCAAGAAAACGCCATTTTGCCAAAA
AACGCTGATGCTAATGGTGCTTACAACATTGCTAGAAAAGTTTTGTGGGCTATCGGCCAATTCAAAAAAG
CAGAAGATGAGAAGCTGGACAAGGTTAAGATTGCCATCTCAAACAAAGAATGGTTGGAATACGCTCAGAC
TTCTGTCAAACATGGTTCTGGTTCTCCACCAAAGAAGAAAAGAAAGGTTGGTTCCGGTTCTAAATTAGGT
GGTTCTGGTGGTTCCCCAAAGAAGAAAAGAAAGGTTGGTAGAGCTGAAGCTTCTGGTTCAGGTAGAGCAG
ATGCTTTGGATGATTTCGATTTGGACATGTTGGGTTCTGATGCATTGGACGATTTCGACTTAGATATGTT
AGGTAGTGACGCCTTGGATGACTTCGATCTGGATATGCTAGGTTCCGATGCCTTAGACGACTTTGATTTA
GACATGCTGATTAACTCAAGATCCTCTGGTTCTCCTAAGAAGAAGAGAAAAGTCGGTTCTCAATACTTGC
CAGATACCGATGATAGACACAGAATCGAAGAAAAGAGGAAGAGAACTTACGAAACCTTCAAGTCCATCAT
GAAGAAGTCTCCATTTTCTGGTCCAACTGATCCAAGACCACCACCAAGAAGAATTGCTGTTCCTTCAAGA
TCCTCTGCCTCTGTTCCAAAACCAGCTCCACAACCTTATCCTTTTACATCTTCTTTGTCCACCATCAACT
ACGATGAATTTCCAACTATGGTTTTCCCATCCGGTCAAATTTCTCAAGCTTCTGCTTTGGCTCCAGCTCC
TCCACAAGTTTTGCCACAAGCTCCAGCACCAGCTCCAGCTCCAGCAATGGTTTCTGCTTTAGCTCAAGCC
CCAGCTCCTGTTCCAGTTTTAGCTCCAGGTCCACCTCAAGCTGTTGCTCCACCAGCACCAAAACCTACTC
AAGCTGGTGAAGGTACTTTGTCTGAAGCTTTGTTGCAGTTGCAATTCGATGATGAAGATTTGGGTGCTTT
GTTGGGTAATTCTACTGATCCAGCTGTTTTTACCGATTTGGCTTCTGTTGATAACTCCGAATTTCAGCAG
TTGTTGAATCAAGGTATTCCAGTTGCTCCTCATACAACTGAACCTATGTTGATGGAATATCCAGAAGCAA
TTACTAGATTAGTTACTGGTGCTCAAAGACCTCCAGATCCTGCACCTGCTCCTTTGGGTGCTCCAGGTTT
ACCAAATGGTCTATTGTCTGGTGACGAAGATTTTTCCTCTATTGCCGATATGGATTTCTCCGCTTTGTTG
TGAGGATCCTAACTCGAGAGTGCTTTTAACTAAGAATTATTAGTCTTTTCTGCTTATTTTTTCATCATAG
TTTAGAACACTTTATATTAACGAATAGTTTATGAATCTATTTAGGTTTAAAAATTGATACAGTTTTATAA
GTTACTTTTTCAAAGACTCGTGCTGTCTATTGCATAATGCACTGGAAGGGGAAAAAAAAGGTGCACACGC
GTGGCTTTTTCTTGAATTTGCAGTTTGAAAAATGCTGCCAAACCAGATGTCAACACAGCTACAACGTGAC
CCAACATCAGATGACCCAAGGTCCACCTCTTATTAAAGGACGTTTGATCCTTCGACACCATGGCTCTGTT
GAACTTTTATCTGAGAGAGGAAAAAAAGGAAGGAAAAAAAAGAAGAAACTTCCTTTATTTATTTGTCTTA
ACCACAACACACAATGCAATAAGATGCAATATAATATCAAAGCCAATATCTTATGTTGCTGATCCTGAGA
AGGAATATATACAATTTATGTAGTAAAATACCTTTTCTTCTGCGAGTTGCAAGAAATAGAAAAGACTCCG
ATTGCGCATCGCCAGAATAAAATTTCACAACCACACTTTTTGGCTGAACTTTTTATTACCTGATTAAACA
GAGAGAGAAAAGGTAGAGGTCAAAATTTTTTAAGCAAAACTAAAAAAGATGCAAAATCACGTGCTGAAAA
TCTAACATAAGGGTTAAGATTAGAGTTTTATAGGACTTGTTTTGTAATATTTCAAATACGAGCTAACCCT
ACTGATTTCAATTAGGTCTAATTTAGGGTTGAGCTGCACTGAAATTTCGGAAATTTTGGGTTATTTTAAA
TGAGACAGAAGAACTACAGAGATACGTTCTTCAGACTTTAAAGCTTATCTCCACAAAGAATTGGTCAAGA
AATCATCCTAGAAAAACACGTTTGCTCACTCGATCTTAATCACATAGAGTGCTGGAACGGGAAGAAAGAT
CTATGTCTGATCCAAAAAAGAAGAGAAAGGTCGGTTCTGGTTCTGACAAGAAATACTCTATTGGTTTGGC
TATTGGCACCAATTCTGTTGGTTGGGCTGTTATTACTGACGAGTACAAAGTTCCCTCCAAGAAGTTTAAG
GTTTTGGGTAACACTGACAGGCACTCCATTAAGAAAAATTTGATTGGTGCCCTGTTGTTCGATTCTGGTG
AAACTGCTGAAGCTACTAGATTGAAAAGAACCGCTAGAAGAAGATACACCAGAAGAAAGAACAGAATCTG
CTACTTGCAAGAGATTTTCTCTAACGAAATGGCCAAGGTTGATGATTCATTCTTCCACAGATTGGAAGAG
TCCTTCTTGGTTGAAGAGGATAAGAAACACGAAAGACATCCAATCTTCGGTAACATCGTTGATGAAGTTG
CTTACCACGAAAAGTACCCAACTATCTACCATTTGAGAAAGAAGTTGGTTGACTCTACCGATAAGGCTGA
TTTGAGATTGATCTATTTGGCTTTGGCCCACATGATTAAGTTCAGAGGTCATTTCTTGATCGAGGGTGAT
TTGAATCCAGATAACTCCGATGTTGACAAGTTGTTCATCCAATTGGTCCAAACTTACAACCAGTTGTTCG
AAGAAAATCCAATCAATGCCTCTGGTGTTGATGCTAAGGCTATTTTGTCTGCTAGACTGTCTAAGTCAAG
AAGGTTGGAAAACTTGATTGCTCAATTGCCAGGTGAAAAGAAGAATGGTTTGTTCGGTAATTTGATCGCC
TTGTCTTTGGGTTTGACTCCAAATTTCAAGTCCAACTTCGATTTGGCTGAAGATGCTAAGTTGCAATTGT
CTAAGGATACCTACGATGATGACTTGGATAATTTGTTGGCCCAAATCGGTGATCAATACGCTGATTTGTT
TTTGGCTGCTAAGAACTTGTCCGATGCCATTTTGTTGTCCGATATCTTGAGAGTTAACACCGAAATTACT
AAGGCTCCATTGTCTGCCTCTATGATCAAAAGATACGATGAACACCACCAAGACTTGACTTTGTTGAAAG
CTTTGGTCAGACAACAGTTGCCAGAAAAGTACAAAGAAATCTTCTTCGACCAGTCCAAAAATGGTTACGC
TGGTTATATTGATGGTGGTGCTTCTCAAGAAGAGTTCTACAAGTTCATTAAGCCCATCTTGGAAAAGATG
GATGGTACTGAAGAACTGTTGGTCAAGTTGAACAGAGAAGATTTGTTGAGAAAGCAGAGAACCTTCGATA
ACGGTTCTATTCCACATCAAATCCACTTGGGTGAATTGCATGCTATTTTGAGAAGGCAAGAGGATTTCTA
CCCATTCTTGAAGGATAACAGAGAAAAGATCGAGAAGATCCTGACCTTCAGAATCCCATATTATGTTGGT
CCATTGGCCAGAGGTAATTCAAGATTTGCTTGGATGACTAGGAAGTCCGAAGAAACTATTACTCCATGGA
ACTTCGAAGAGGTTGTTGATAAGGGTGCTTCTGCTCAATCCTTCATTGAAAGAATGACTAACTTCGACAA
GAACCTGCCAAACGAAAAGGTTTTGCCAAAACACTCTTTGCTGTACGAATACTTCACCGTCTACAACGAA
TTGACTAAGGTTAAGTACGTCACCGAAGGTATGAGAAAACCAGCTTTTTTGTCTGGTGAACAAAAGAAGG
CTATCGTCGATTTGTTGTTCAAGACTAACAGAAAGGTTACCGTCAAGCAATTGAAAGAGGACTACTTCAA
GAAAATCGAGTGCTTCGACTCCGTTGAAATTAGTGGTGTTGAAGATAGATTCAACGCCTCCTTAGGTACT
TACCATGACTTATTGAAGATCATCAAGGACAAGGATTTCTTGGACAACGAAGAAAACGAGGATATCTTGG
AGGATATCGTTTTGACTTTGACCTTGTTCGAGGATAGGGAAATGATCGAAGAAAGGTTGAAAACCTACGC
TCACTTGTTTGATGATAAGGTCATGAAGCAGTTGAAGAGAAGAAGGTATACTGGTTGGGGTAGATTGTCT
AGGAAATTGATTAACGGTATCAGGGACAAGCAATCCGGTAAGACTATTTTGGACTTTTTGAAGTCTGATG
GCTTCGCCAATAGAAACTTCATGCAATTGATCCACGATGACAGCTTGACCTTCAAAGAAGATATTCAAAA
GGCCCAAGTTTCCGGTCAAGGTGATTCTTTACATGAACATATTGCTAACTTGGCTGGTTCCCCAGCTATT
AAGAAAGGTATTTTACAAACCGTTAAGGTGGTCGACGAATTGGTAAAAGTTATGGGTAGACATAAGCCAG
AGAACATCGTTATTGAAATGGCTAGAGAAAATCAGACTACCCAAAAGGGTCAAAAGAACTCCAGAGAAAG
GATGAAGAGAATTGAAGAGGGTATCAAAGAATTGGGCTCCCAGATTTTGAAAGAACACCCAGTTGAAAAC
ACCCAATTGCAGAACGAAAAGCTGTACTTGTACTACTTGCAGAATGGTAGAGATATGTACGTCGACCAAG
AATTGGATATCAACAGATTGTCCGATTACGATGTCGATGCTATCGTTCCACAGTCTTTTTTGAAGGATGA
CTCCATCGATAACAAGGTCTTGACTAGATCCGATAAGAACAGAGGTAAGTCTGATAACGTTCCATCTGAA
GAGGTCGTCAAGAAGATGAAGAATTATTGGAGACAGTTGCTGAACGCCAAGTTGATTACTCAAAGAAAGT
TCGACAATTTGACCAAGGCTGAAAGAGGTGGTTTGTCTGAATTGGACAAAGCAGGTTTCATTAAGAGGCA
ATTGGTTGAAACTAGGCAAATCACCAAACACGTTGCCCAAATTTTGGATTCCAGAATGAATACCAAGTAC
GACGAAAACGATAAGTTGATCAGGGAAGTTAAGGTCATCACGTTGAAGTCTAAGTTGGTTTCCGATTTCA
GAAAGGACTTCCAATTCTACAAGGTCAGGGAAATCAACAACTACCATCATGCTCATGATGCTTACTTGAA
TGCTGTTGTTGGTACTGCCTTGATTAAGAAGTATCCAAAGTTGGAATCCGAGTTCGTTTACGGTGATTAC
AAGGTTTACGACGTCAGAAAGATGATTGCCAAGTCCGAACAAGAAATTGGTAAGGCTACTGCTAAGTACT
TCTTCTACTCCAACATCATGAATTTCTTCAAGACCGAAATCACTTTGGCCAACGGTGAAATTAGAAAAAG
GCCATTGATTGAGACTAACGGTGAGACTGGTGAAATAGTTTGGGATAAGGGTAGAGATTTCGCTACCGTT
AGAAAAGTTTTGTCCATGCCACAAGTTAACATCGTCAAAAAGACCGAAGTTCAAACTGGTGGTTTCTCCA
AAGAATCCATCTTGCCAAAAAGAAACTCCGACAAATTGATCGCCAGAAAGAAAGATTGGGACCCAAAAAA
GTATGGTGGTTTTGATTCTCCAACCGTTGCTTACTCTGTTTTGGTTGTTGCTAAAGTTGAAAAGGGCAAG
AGCAAGAAGTTGAAGTCAGTCAAAGAACTATTGGGCATCACGATCATGGAAAGGTCATCTTTTGAAAAAA
ACCCAATCGACTTTTTGGAGGCCAAGGGTTACAAAGAAGTTAAGAAGGATCTGATTATCAAGCTGCCCAA
GTACTCTTTGTTCGAATTGGAAAACGGTCGTAAGAGAATGTTGGCTTCTGCTGGTGAATTACAAAAGGGT
AATGAATTGGCTCTGCCCTCTAAGTACGTTAACTTTCTATACTTGGCCTCTCACTACGAAAAGTTGAAGG
GTTCTCCTGAAGATAACGAACAAAAGCAGTTGTTTGTCGAACAGCATAAGCACTACTTGGACGAAATCAT
CGAACAGATTTCTGAATTTTCCAAGAGGGTTATTTTGGCTGATGCCAATTTGGATAAGGTCTTGTCTGCT
TACAACAAGCACAGAGATAAGCCAATTAGAGAACAAGCCGAAAACATCATTCACCTGTTCACTTTGACTA
ATTTGGGTGCTCCAGCTGCTTTTAAGTATTTCGATACCACCATCGACAGAAAGAGATACACTTCTACAAA
AGAGGTTCTGGACGCTACCTTGATTCATCAATCTATTACTGGCTTGTACGAAACCAGGATCGACTTGTCT
CAATTAGGTGGTGATGGTTCAGGTTCTCCACCAAAGAAAAAACGTAAGGTCGGATCTGGTTCTATGGAAC
GTGTGAGAATGATTAATGTGCAAAGGCTGTTAGAAGCCGCAGAGTTTTTAGAAAGAAGAGAAAGAGAATG
CGAACACGGGTATGCCAGTTCTTTCCCTAGCATGCCCTCTCCCAGAGGATCCTAACTCGAGATTGAATTG
AATTGAAATCGATAGATCAATTTTTTTCTTTTCTCTTTCCCCATCCTTTACGCTAAAATAATAGTTTATT
TTATTTTTTGAATATTTTTTATTTATATACGTATATATAGACTATTATTTATCTTTTAATGATTATTAAG
ATTTTTATTAAAAAAAAATTCGCTCCTCTTTTAATGCCTTTATGCAGTTTTTTTTTCCCATTCGATATTT
CTATGTGCTGGATGCACACACTGGCTTAAGATGACAACGTATATATTAAATTTGCTCTTGTTCTGTACTT
TCCTAATTCTTATGTAAAAAGACAAGAATTTATGATACTATTTAATAACAAAAAACTACCTAAGAAAAGC
ATCATGCAGTCGAAATTGAAATCGAAAAGTAAAACTTTAACGGAACATGTTTGAAATTCTAAGAAAGCAT
ACATCTTCATCCCTTATATATAGAGTTATGTTTGATATTAGTAGTCATGTTGTAATCTCTGGCCTAAGTA
TACGTAACGAAAATGGTAGCACGTCGCGTTTATGGCCCCCAGGTTAATGTGTTCTCTGAAATTCGCATCA
CTTTGAGAAATAATGGGAACACCTTACGCGTGAGCTGTGCCCACCGCTTCGCCTAATAAAGCGGTGTTCT
CAAAATTTCTCCCCGTTTTCAGGATCACGAGCGCCATCTAGTTCTGGTAAAATCGCGCTTACAAGAACAA
AGAAAAGAAACATCGCGTAATGCAACAGTGAGACACTTGCCGTCATATATAAGGTTTTGGATCAGTAACC
GTTATTTGAGCATAACACAGGTTTTTAAATATATTATTATATATCATGGTATATGTGTAAAATTTTTTTG
CTGACTGGTTTTGTTTATTTATTTAGCTTTTTAAAAATTTTACTTTCTTCTTGTTAATTTTTTCTGATTG
CTCTATACTCAAACCAACAACAACTTACTCTACAACTAAGATCTATGTCTGACCCAAAGAAAAAAAGAAA
AGTTGGTTCAGGTTCTGACCACTACTTGGATATTAGATTAAGACCAGATCCAGAATTTCCACCAGCTCAA
TTGATGTCTGTTTTGTTCGGTAAATTGCACCAAGCTTTGGTTGCTCAAGGTGGTGATAGAATTGGTGTTT
CATTTCCAGATTTGGACGAATCCAGATCAAGATTGGGTGAAAGATTGAGAATCCATGCTTCCGCTGATGA
TTTGAGAGCTTTGTTGGCTAGACCATGGTTGGAAGGTTTGAGAGATCACTTGCAATTTGGTGAACCAGCT
GTTGTTCCACATCCAACTCCATATAGACAAGTTTCAAGAGTTCAAGCCAAGTCTAACCCAGAAAGATTGC
GTAGAAGATTGATGAGAAGGCACGATTTGTCTGAAGAAGAAGCCAGAAAAAGAATCCCAGATACTGTTGC
TAGAGCTTTGGATTTGCCATTCGTTACTTTGAGATCACAATCTACCGGTCAACATTTCAGGTTGTTCATT
AGACATGGTCCATTGCAAGTTACTGCTGAAGAAGGTGGTTTTACTTGTTACGGTTTGTCTAAAGGTGGAT
TCGTTCCATGGTTTGGATCCTAACTCGAGGCGAATTTCTTATGATTTATGATTTTTATTATTAAATAAGT
TATAAAAAAAATAAGTGTATACAAATTTTAAAGTGACTCTTAGGTTTTAAAACGAAAATTCTTATTCTTG
AGTAACTCTTTCCTGTAGGTCAGGTTGCTTTCTCAGGTATAGCATGAGGTCGCTCTTATTGACCACACCT
CTACCGGCATGCCGAGCAAATGCCTGCAAATCGCTCCCCATTTCGCTGGTTCTGTATGGGCACAGACAAC
CTAAACGCCTTGTGAAATTGCAAATATGGTGATTTGAAACGTTTCCTAGTGCAGCAGGATCACAGATAAC
GTGTAAAGGGCTTAGCAGTTGATAATCCTCTCTAGTTAAGACCTAAACAAAATGCTGTCACTAACCGTAG
TATTAAATGACACACTTTGGTGACTTTCGTTAATGGGGATGTGGTAGTGGCCATTGCCAATAAACAAAAA
GAACAGGGAAAGAAGTAGAAAGTGATATAAGTTTGCTTGCCACTTTTCGTTTTTCACGAAAAAAACAGGC
GAAAAAAAATGCTAGACAAGTACCCGGCTGAATCACACCTCGTTAACAGTGACTTTCGGTGACAGATACC
CGATTGGGCACCCGGCTGGTAAGTTATGATAGAAAGCCAACGCTGTACTATTGGCTTAGCTATGGCAATA
TTTTGATTATCAGCTAGTTTTATTAACGTTATAATTAGTGTAACCAGTTTTTCATCTATTTCATTTATTT
CATTTATTTACTTTAATTGCAGATCCCCCTAACGCGTTTAAAGCTTTTATTCACTAGCTTATGTATTTTT
TATAGGAAACGCGACGCGTAACATCGCGCAAATGAAGGTTTTGATGTATTATAATGAGGTATTCTTCCTT
ATATACATCGATGAAAAGCGTTGACAGCATACATTGGAAAGAAATAGGAAACGGACACCGGAAGAAAAAA
TAGATCTATGTCAAGATTGGACAAAAGCAAGGTTATTAACGGTGCCTTGGAACTGTTGAATGGTGTAGGT
ATAGAAGGCTTAACGACCAGAAAATTAGCACAAAAGTTAGGTGTAGAGCAGCCAACATTATATTGGCACG
TCAAAAACAAGAGAGCATTGCTAGACGCATTGCCAATCGAAATGTTAGATCGTCATCACACTCATTTTTG
CCCATTAGAGGGTGAGAGTTGGCAAGACTTTTTGCGTAACAATGCTAAATCCTTTAGATGCGCCTTGTTG
AGCCATCGTGATGGTGCCAAGGTTCATCTAGGTACAAGGCCAACAGAAAAACAGTATGAGACTTTGGAGA
ATCAGCTAGCCTTTTTATGCCAACAGGGTTTTTCATTGGAGAATGCCTTATACGCTTTAAGTGCAGTTGG
TCACTTCACTTTAGGTTGCGTACTAGAAGAACAAGAGCACCAGGTTGCTAAAGAAGAGAGAGAAACACCT
ACAACAGATTCAATGCCTCCATTGCTAAGACAAGCTATCGAACTGTTTGATAGACAGGGTGCAGAACCTG
CATTCTTGTTCGGTTTAGAGTTGATTATTTGCGGCTTGGAAAAGCAGCTAAAATGCGAATCTGGTAGTGG
TTCACCTCCTAAGAAAAAGAGAAAAGTTGGTTCCGGTAGCGCTAATTTCAATCAGTCTGGTAATATTGCC
GACTCCTCTTTGTCTTTCACTTTCACTAATTCTTCCAACGGTCCAAACTTGATCACTACCCAAACTAATT
CTCAAGCTTTGTCTCAGCCAATTGCCTCTTCTAATGTTCACGATAACTTCATGAACAACGAAATCACCGC
CTCCAAAATTGATGATGGTAACAATTCTAAGCCATTGTCTCCAGGTTGGACTGATCAAACTGCTTATAAT
GCTTTCGGTATTACCACCGGTATGTTTAACACTACTACTATGGATGACGTCTACAACTACTTGTTCGATG
ATGAAGATACACCACCAAATCCAAAGAAAGAAGGATCCTAACTCGAGGCCAATTGGTGCGGCAATTGATA
ATAACGAAAATGTCTTTTAATGATCTGGGTATAATGAGGAATTTTCCGAACGTTTTTACTTTATATATAT
ATATACATGTAACATATATTCTATACGCTATAGAGAAAGGAAATTTTTCAATTAAAAAAAAAATAGAGAA
AGAGTTTCACTTCTTGATTATCGCTAACACTAATGGTTGAAGTACTGCTACTTTAATTTTATGCTGGGTA
GACTACCCATGAGTCACAATGAACGTTCGTGCTTTGTGATAAAGTGTTTCACGTCATCCGACATGACTTC
GTAGTTATGGACTGAACTGTGTGGTGAGGTTCCATGATTTCTTAGGTCCAGCAGATACATGTCTCTTCCC
AATTTCTTGTTAAGGTTACGGCCAATGCTTCGGTTGTTGAGCTTGTTACCGAATAAGCCGTGAAGTATGA
TAATAGGTGGTCTTGGCTTCCCTTCATCCCCAGTTTTTACTGCATCTCTCTTGATTATGTCATATGAAAG
GTCCAGTGGGACTTGCTTTTGTTGCAGCACCTTTGCTAATGAATGAAAGGCACATAGTGACTGCTTAAAA
ATGCAGGAACTTAAATTATTCCGAATGGTATTTTGTCTCACATATATTGTCCCATACTGTGCCAAGATCC
CGGCTTTACCCAGTATCATCATTGTACCGTTACCAATTCTCCTCGTATATCACGGTTAGTTTTTAAACCT
CGGGGTGACGTTTACTATTGGCGTACTAATATATTCTTATTTTCTTTTCTTTTTTGTTGGCAGTTTCAAG
CAACACATGTACTGGATAACCAACCCCCGCACGCTCTTGGAAAAAATTGAGAAGGCATCGGACACTTGCT
GATGAGTATTTCGAAAAATTCCATGAAGATGAGGCCAAGATTGTTTGGAAGAGATTGAAAAGAAGAAGAA
GAAAAAAAGATAAAAGCAAATCAAAAGATCTATGTCAAGATTGGATAAGTCCAAGGTTATCAACTCTGCT
TTGGAGTTGTTGAACGAAGTTGGTATTGAAGGTTTGACCACTAGAAAGTTGGCTCAAAAATTGGGTGTTG
CTCAAAAAACCTTGTACTGGCACGTTAAGAACAAAAGAGCTTTGTTGGACGCTTTGGCCATTGAAATGTT
GGATAGACATCATACCCATTTCTGTCCATTGGAAGGTGAATCATGGCAAGATTTCTTGAGAAACAACGCC
AAGTCTTTCAGATGTGCTTTGTTGTCTCATAGAGATGGTGCTAAAGTTCACTTGGGTACTAGACCAACTG
AAAAGCAATACGAAACTTTGGAAAACCAGTTGGCTTTCTTGTGTCAACAAGGTTTCTCTTTAGAAAACGC
CTTGTATGCTTTGTCTGCTGTTGGTCATTTTACCTTGGGTTGTGTTTTGGAAGATCAAGAACATCAAGTC
GCCAAAGAAGAAAGGGAAACTCCAACTACTGATTCTATGCCACCATTATTGAGACAAGCCATTGAGTTGT
TTGATCATCAAGGTGCTGAACCAGCTTTTTTGTTTGGTTTGGAATTGATCATCTGCGGTTTGGAGAAACA
ATTGAAGTGTGAATCTGGTTCTGGTTCTCCACCAAAAAAGAAAAGAAAGGTTGGTTCAGGTTCCGAAAGG
GTTAGAATGATTAACGTTCAAAGGTTGTTGGAAGCTGCCGAATTTTTGGAAAGACGTGAAAGGGAATGTG
AACATGGTTACGCTTCATCTTTTCCATCTATGCCATCTCCAAGAGGATCCTAACTCGAGAGCTTTTGATT
AAGCCTTCTAGTCCAAAAAACACGTTTTTTTGTCATTTATTTCATTTTCTTAGAATAGTTTAGTTTATTC
ATTTTATAGTCACGAATGTTTTATGATTCTATATAGGGTTGCAAACAAGCATTTTTCATTTTATGTTAAA
ACAATTTCAGGTTTACCTTTTATTCTGCTTGTGGTGACGCGTGTATCCGCCCGCTCTTTTGGTCACCCAT
GTATGCTGAAGTGAATAAAGCTCCACACAGTCGAACGGGTAGTCCATCGTTGTAGGATACTCCCTATCAG
TGATAGAGAAATCTATGCGGCATCCCTATCAGTGATAGAGATCGGTAACGGAGTCCCTATCAGTGATAGA
GAAGTGGTGTTCAGTTCCCTATCAGTGATAGAGAAGTTTGACACTATCCCTATCAGTGATAGAGAGAACA
GCAATGACTCCCTATCAGTGATAGAGATCAAATGGCGTATCCCTATCAGTGATAGAGATAATTAACTTGT
AATATTCTAATCAATTGATATAAAAATCCCCGTCAGTGACGGAGATTTTCTTTTTTTTTTATTTTTCCCC
GTCAGTGACGGAGAATATCAAGCTACAAAAAGAATTCGCATCTAGATTCTTGAGACGGTTCACTGCCGTA
TAGGCAGTGAGACCGAAAGTGAAACGTGATTTCATGCGTCATTTTGAACATTTTGTAAATCTTATTTAAT
AATGTGTGCGGCAATTCACATTTAATTTATGAATGTTTTCTTAACATCGCGGCAACTCAAGAAACGGCAG
GTTCGGATCTTAGCTACTAGAGAAAGAGGAGAAATACTAGATGCGTAAAGGCGAAGAGCTGTTCACTGGT
GTCGTCCCTATTCTGGTGGAACTGGATGGTGATGTCAACGGTCATAAGTTTTCCGTGCGTGGCGAGGGTG
AAGGTGACGCAACTAATGGTAAACTGACGCTGAAGTTCATCTGTACTACTGGTAAACTGCCGGTTCCTTG
GCCGACTCTGGTAACGACGCTGACTTATGGTGTTCAGTGCTTTGCTCGTTATCCGGACCATATGAAGCAG
CATGACTTCTTCAAGTCCGCCATGCCGGAAGGCTATGTGCAGGAACGCACGATTTCCTTTAAGGATGACG
GCACGTACAAAACGCGTGCGGAAGTGAAATTTGAAGGCGATACCCTGGTAAACCGCATTGAGCTGAAAGG
CATTGACTTTAAAGAGGACGGCAATATCCTGGGCCATAAGCTGGAATACAATTTTAACAGCCACAATGTT
TACATCACCGCCGATAAACAAAAAAATGGCATTAAAGCGAATTTTAAAATTCGCCACAACGTGGAGGATG
GCAGCGTGCAGCTGGCTGATCACTACCAGCAAAACACTCCAATCGGTGATGGTCCTGTTCTGCTGCCAGA
CAATCACTATCTGAGCACGCAAAGCGTTCTGTCTAAAGATCCGAACGAGAAACGCGATCATATGGTTCTG
CTGGAGTTCGTAACCGCAGCGGGCATCACGCATGGTATGGATGAACTGTACAAATGACCAGGCATCAAAT
AAAACGAAAGGCTCAGTCGAAAGACTGGGCCTTTCGTTTTATCTGTTGTTTGTCGGTGAACGCTCTCTAC
TAGAGTCACACTGGCTCACCTTCGGGTGGGCCTTTCTGCGTTTATAGGTCTCATCCCCGTCAGTGACGGA
GATCGTCTCTACCAACTAGTGCACTGCAGTACAATAAAGCAATCTTGATGAGGATAATGATTTTTTTTTG
AATATACATAAATACTACCGTTTTTCTGCTAGATTTTGTGATGACGTAAATAAGTACATATTACTTTTTA
AGCCAAGACAAGATTAAGCATTAACTTTACCCTTTTCTTTCTAAGTTTCAATATTAGTTATCACTGTTTA
AAAGTTATGGCGAGAACGTCGGCGGTTAAAATATATTACCCTGAACGAGCATACAGTTTAGCTTGCCTCG
TCCCCGCCGGGTCACCCGGCCAGCGACATGGAGGCCCAGAATACCCTCCTTGACAGTCTTGACGTGCGCA
GCTCAGGGGCATGATGTGACTGTCGCCCGTACATTTAGCCCATACATCCCCATGTATAATCATTTGCATC
CATACATTTTGATGGCCGCACGGCGCGAAGCAAAAATTACGGCTCCTCGCTCCAGACCTGCGAGCAGGGA
AACGCTCCCCTCACAGACGCGTTGAATTGTCCCCACGCCGCGCCCCTGTAGAGAAATATAAAAGGTTAGG
ATTTGCCACTGAGGTTCTTCTTTCATATACTTCCTTTTAAAATCTTGCTAGGATACAGTTCTCACATCAC
ATCCGAACATAAACAAAAATGGGTAAGGAAAAGACTCACGTTTCGAGGCCGCGATTAAATTCCAACATGG
ATGCTGATTTATATGGGTATAAATGGGCTCGCGATAATGTCGGGCAATCAGGTGCGACAATCTATCGATT
GTATGGGAAGCCCGATGCGCCAGAGTTGTTTCTGAAACATGGCAAAGGTAGCGTTGCCAATGATGTTACA
GATGAGATGGTCAGACTAAACTGGCTGACGGAATTTATGCCTCTTCCGACCATCAAGCATTTTATCCGTA
CTCCTGATGATGCATGGTTACTCACCACTGCGATCCCCGGCAAAACAGCATTCCAGGTATTAGAAGAATA
TCCTGATTCAGGTGAAAATATTGTTGATGCGCTGGCAGTGTTCCTGCGCCGGTTGCATTCGATTCCTGTT
TGTAATTGTCCTTTTAACAGCGATCGCGTATTTCGTCTGGCTCAGGCGCAATCACGAATGAATAACGGTT
TGGTTGATGCGAGTGATTTTGATGACGAGCGTAATGGCTGGCCTGTTGAACAAGTCTGGAAAGAAATGCA
TAAGCTTTTGCCATTCTCACCGGATTCAGTCGTCACTCATGGTGATTTCTCACTTGATAACCTTATTTTT
GACGAGGGGAAATTAATAGGTTGTATTGATGTTGGACGAGTCGGAATCGCAGACCGATACCAGGATCTTG
CCATCCTATGGAACTGCCTCGGTGAGTTTTCTCCTTCATTACAGAAACGGCTTTTTCAAAAATATGGTAT
TGATAATCCTGATATGAATAAATTGCAGTTTCATTTGATGCTCGATGAGTTTTTCTAAAGTAACTGACAA
TAAAAAGATTCTTGTTTTCAAGAACTTGTCATTTGTATAGTTTTTTTATATTGTAGTTGTTCTATTTTAA
TCAAATGTTAGCGTGATTTATATTTTTTTTCGCCTCGACATCATCTGCCCAGATGCGAAGTTAAGTGCGC
AGAAAGTAATATCATGCGTCAATCGTATGTGAATGCTGGTCGCTATACTGGAGTTATCGTGTTGCATCTG
CGGCTTTAAATTGATGTATCTCATCGCAGGCACGGGCAGTACAGTGCCCTGAGCGTAGGGAAAAATGAAA
AAAAGGATGTAACTTTTAACATAATTCCAGCACGCAGCGATTGGGTATAATGAAGATTGTTAAGTTCAAC
AACATGTGAAATTCTTAGCTCCGCAACTTGCTTGAATTATGAGCTCTAAGATTCAAGAAGTAAATAGGTC
ATATAATGGAATGATAGTAGTACTTGATAAAGGAACCATGTGATCTTACGTTGATATGAAAATAATTCTC
TCACAGAAGTCAGTTTGTATGACTAACATAGAGAGTAATTGCTTTTCGGATAAAATCGCACCTAACAAAG
ATTACCTTTTGTAAAGCCTCCAGAACAGCTATGAATGTTCGTTATTCTACGCACTTTCTTTCATACATCT
TGATCCGCCTTTTTTGATGTAGGTTTTAACGCGGCAAAACATATTAATTTTTCTGATTTGGAAAAATAAA
GAGTTAGTTCTGCCGCGGCCGCGTGTTACAACCAATTAACCAATTCTGATTAGAAAAACTCATCGAGCAT
CAAATGAAACTGCAATTTATTCATATCAGGATTATCAATACCATATTTTTGAAAAAGCCGTTTCTGTAAT
GAAGGAGAAAACTCACCGAGGCAGTTCCATAGGATGGCAAGATCCTGGTATCGGTCTGCGATTCCGACTC
GTCCAACATCAATACAACCTATTAATTTCCCCTCGTCAAAAATAAGGTTATCAAGTGAGAAATCACCATG
AGTGACGACTGAATCCGGTGAGAATGGCAAAAGCTTATGCATTTCTTTCCAGACTTGTTCAACAGGCCAG
CCATTACGCTCGTCATCAAAATCACTCGCATCAACCAAACCGTTATTCATTCGTGATTGCGCCTGAGCGA
GGCGAAATACGCGATCGCTGTTAAAAGGACAATTACAAACAGGAATCGAATGCAACCGGCGCAGGAACAC
TGCCAGCGCATCAACAATATTTTCACCTGAATCAGGATATTCTTCTAATACCTGGAATGCTGTTTTCCCG
GGGATCGCAGTGGTGAGTAACCATGCATCATCAGGAGTACGGATAAAATGCTTGATGGTCGGAAGAGGCA
TAAATTCCGTCAGCCAGTTTAGTCTGACCATCTCATCTGTAACATCATTGGCAACGCTACCTTTGCCATG
TTTCAGAAACAACTCTGGCGCATCGGGCTTCCCATACAATCGATAGATTGTCGCACCTGATTGCCCGACA
TTATCGCGAGCCCATTTATACCCATATAAATCAGCATCCATGTTGGAATTTAATCGCGGCCTGGAGCAAG
ACGTTTCCCGTTGAATATGGCTCATAACACCCCTTGTATTACTGTTTATGTAAGCAGACAGTTTTATTGT
TCATGATGATATATTTTTATCTTGTGCAATGTAACATCAGAGATTTTGAGACACAACGTGGCTTTGTTGA
ATAAATCGAACTTTTGCTGAGTTGAAGGATCAGTCATGACCAAAATCCCTTAACGTGAGTTTTCGTTCCA
CTGAGCGTCAGACCCCGTAGAAAAGATCAAAGGATCTTCTTGAGATCCTTTTTTTCTGCGCGTAATCTGC
TGCTTGCAAACAAAAAAACCACCGCTACCAGCGGTGGTTTGTTTGCCGGATCAAGAGCTACCAACTCTTT
TTCCGAAGGTAACTGGCTTCAGCAGAGCGCAGATACCAAATACTGTTCTTCTAGTGTAGCCGTAGTTAGG
CCACCACTTCAAGAACTCTGTAGCACCGCCTACATACCTCGCTCTGCTAATCCTGTTACCAGTGGCTGCT
GCCAGTGGCGATAAGTCGTGTCTTACCGGGTTGGACTCAAGACGATAGTTACCGGATAAGGCGCAGCGGT
CGGGCTGAACGGGGGGTTCGTGCACACAGCCCAGCTTGGAGCGAACGACCTACACCGAACTGAGATACCT
ACAGCGTGAGCTATGAGAAAGCGCCACGCTTCCCGAAGGGAGAAAGGCGGACAGGTATCCGGTAAGCGGC
AGGGTCGGAACAGGAGAGCGCACGAGGGAGCTTCCAGGGGGAAACGCCTGGTATCTTTATAGTCCTGTCG
GGTTTCGCCACCTCTGACTTGAGCGTCGATTTTTGTGATGCTCGTCAGGGGGGCGGAGCCTATGGAAAAA
CGCCAGCAACGCGGCCTTTTTACGGTTCCTGGCCTTTTGCTGGCCTTTTGCTCACATGTTCTTTCCTGCG
TTATCCCCTGATTCTGTGGATAACCGT
Features (pLannotate 1.2.2; 28 found; start..end, strand, type, name):
   5119..5142    +  CDS            VP96 (fragment): 6 tandem repeats of the minimal activation domain of herpes simplex virus VP16 (Cheng et al., 2013)
   5311..6090    +  CDS            RELA (fragment): TF65_HUMAN - Also known as NFKB3. Experimental evidence at protein level: Swiss-Prot protein existence level 1. NF-kappa-B is a pleiotropic transcription factor present in almost all cell types and is the endpoint of a series of signal transduction events that are initiated by a vast array of stimuli related to many biological processes such as inflammation, immunity, differentiation, cell growth, tumorigenesis and apoptosis. NF-kappa-B is a homo- or heterodimeric complex formed by the Rel-like domain- containing proteins RELA/p65, RELB, NFKB1/p105, NFKB1/p50, REL and NFKB2/p52. The heterodime
   6345..6431    -  CDS            YMB8_YEAST (fragment): Experimental evidence at protein level: Swiss-Prot protein existence level 1. From Saccharomyces cerevisiae (strain ATCC 204508 / S288c) (Baker's yeast).
   7082..7101    +  CDS            SV40 NLS (fragment): nuclear localization signal of SV40 (simian virus 40) large T antigen
   7115..11215   +  CDS            cas9: CAS9_STRP1 - Also known as csn1 From Streptococcus pyogenes serotype M1.
  11264..11386   +  CDS            Mxi1: transcriptional repressor domain from the mouse Max-interacting protein 1 (Schreiber-Agus et al., 1995)
  11402..11626   +  terminator     PGK1 terminator (fragment): S. cerevisae PGK1; transcription terminator for 3-phosphoglycerate kinase gene
  12407..12964   +  CDS            cas6f: CAS6_PSEAB - Also known as csy4. Experimental evidence at protein level: Swiss-Prot protein existence level 1. CRISPR (clustered regularly interspaced short palindromic repeat) is an adaptive immune system that provides protection against mobile genetic elements (viruses, transposable elements and conjugative plasmids). CRISPR clusters contain sequences complementary to antecedent mobile elements and target invading nucleic acids. CRISPR clusters are transcribed and processed into CRISPR RNA (crRNA). Processes pre-crRNA into individual crRNA units. Absolutely required for crRNA production or s
  12980..13167   +  terminator     ADH1 terminator: S. cerevisiae ADH1; transcription terminator for the S. cerevisiae alcohol dehydrogenase 1 (ADH1) gene
  13938..14558   +  CDS            tetR: TETR2_ECOLX - Experimental evidence at protein level: Swiss-Prot protein existence level 1. TetR is the repressor of the tetracycline resistance element; its N-terminal region forms a helix-turn-helix structure and binds DNA. Binding of tetracycline to TetR reduces the repressor affinity for the tetracycline resistance gene (tetA) promoter operator sites. From Escherichia coli.
  14595..14942   +  CDS            GAL4 (fragment): GAL4_YEAST - Experimental evidence at protein level: Swiss-Prot protein existence level 1. This protein is a positive regulator for the gene expression of the galactose-induced genes such as GAL1, GAL2, GAL7, GAL10, and MEL1 which code for the enzymes used to convert galactose to glucose. It recognizes a 17 base pair sequence in (5'-CGGRNNRCYNYNCNCCG-3') the upstream activating sequence (UAS-G) of these genes. From Saccharomyces cerevisiae (strain ATCC 204508 / S288c) (Baker's yeast).
  15216..15632   -  CDS            IMO32 (fragment): IMO32_YEAST - Experimental evidence at protein level: Swiss-Prot protein existence level 1. Probable alcohol acetyltransferase that uses acetyl-CoA to synthesize acetate esters from various alcohols (Probable). Not involved in the synthesis of ethyl acetate (PubMed:28356220). From Saccharomyces cerevisiae (strain ATCC 204508 / S288c) (Baker's yeast).
  15922..16542   +  CDS            tetR: TETR2_ECOLX - Experimental evidence at protein level: Swiss-Prot protein existence level 1. TetR is the repressor of the tetracycline resistance element; its N-terminal region forms a helix-turn-helix structure and binds DNA. Binding of tetracycline to TetR reduces the repressor affinity for the tetracycline resistance gene (tetA) promoter operator sites. From Escherichia coli.
  16585..16704   +  CDS            Mxi1 (fragment): MXI1_MOUSE - Experimental evidence at protein level: Swiss-Prot protein existence level 1. Transcriptional repressor. MXI1 binds with MAX to form a sequence-specific DNA-binding protein complex which recognizes the core sequence 5'-CAC[GA]TG-3'. MXI1 thus antagonizes MYC transcriptional activity by competing for MAX. Isoform Short, which lacks a segment, has a much stronger suppressive potential and associates with a SIN3 homologous protein. From Mus musculus (Mouse).
  16998..17020   +  promoter       tight TRE promoter (fragment): Tet-responsive promoter PTight, consisting of seven tet operator sequences followed by the minimal CMV promoter
  17031..17052   +  promoter       PLtetO-1 promoter (fragment): modified phage lambda PL promoter with tet operator sites (Lutz and Bujard, 1997)
  17064..17083   +  promoter       tight TRE promoter (fragment): Tet-responsive promoter PTight, consisting of seven tet operator sequences followed by the minimal CMV promoter
  17093..17114   +  promoter       H1-2O2 promoter (fragment): doxycycline-inducible variant of the human H1 RNA promoter (Henriksen et al., 2007)
  17127..17145   +  promoter       PLtetO-1 promoter (fragment): modified phage lambda PL promoter with tet operator sites (Lutz and Bujard, 1997)
  17157..17177   +  promoter       tight TRE promoter (fragment): Tet-responsive promoter PTight, consisting of seven tet operator sequences followed by the minimal CMV promoter
  17190..17208   +  protein_bind   tet operator: tetO; bacterial operator O2 for the tetR and tetA genes tetracycline repressor TetR
  17541..18254   +  CDS            superfolder GFP: GFP variant that folds robustly even when fused to poorly folded proteins (Pédelacq et al., 2006)
  18266..18337   +  terminator     rrnB T1 terminator: transcription terminator T1 from the E. coli rrnB gene
  18353..18380   +  terminator     T7Te terminator: phage T7 early transcription terminator
  18715..20070   +  gene           kanMX: yeast selectable marker conferring kanamycin resistance (Wach et al., 1994)
  19873..20070   +  terminator     TEF terminator: Ashbya gossypii TEF terminator
  20630..21445   -  CDS            KanR: aminoglycoside phosphotransferase; aph(3')-Ia; confers resistance to kanamycin in bacteria or G418 (Geneticin®) in eukaryotes
  21670..22258   +  rep_origin     ori: high-copy-number ColE1/pMB1/pBR322/pUC origin of replication
