[The description below was written by a language model from this plasmid's Addgene catalogue record and pLannotate feature annotations shown in this document.]
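Description:
pWS5396-CRISPRai-KanR is a large (about 22.4 kb) empty-backbone CRISPR vector for inducible, combined CRISPR activation and interference (CRISPRai) in Saccharomyces cerevisiae. It is propagated in E. coli on a high-copy ColE1-type origin with a bacterial kanamycin resistance gene. In yeast it is selected with Geneticin (G418) through a kanMX cassette ending in the Ashbya gossypii TEF terminator. No yeast replication origin or centromere is annotated. Short fragments of yeast genes (YMB8, IMO32) do appear, but the record does not say whether they are regulatory regions or integration homology, nor how the plasmid is maintained in yeast.

The payload is a set of yeast expression units. A Streptococcus pyogenes Cas9 reading frame carries an N-terminal SV40 NLS and a C-terminal Mxi1 repressor domain, followed by the PGK1 terminator. This arrangement is typical of a dCas9-Mxi1 repressor, although the table does not record the nuclease-inactivating mutations. Upstream are VP16-repeat and RELA/p65 activation domain fragments, which suggest a separate activator module; its RNA- or DNA-binding partner is not annotated. Csy4 (Cas6f), with the ADH1 terminator, is an endoribonuclease that can cleave a long transcript into individual guide RNAs, in line with the associated work on large gRNA arrays.

Inducibility appears to come from two TetR fusions, one to a GAL4 fragment and one to Mxi1, which would act on a downstream cluster of tet operator repeats. After these operators sits superfolder GFP with bacterial rrnB T1 and T7Te terminators. This probably serves as a dropout placeholder that is replaced by the user's gRNA array, though the record does not say so. Most promoters are not annotated.
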