Addgene plasmid #182835: pWS5396-CRISPRai-KanR
Purpose: (Empty Backbone) Saccharomyces cerevisiae inducible CRISPRai vector - KanR marker
Depositing lab: Rodrigo Ledesma-Amaro. Depositing organization: Imperial College London. Publication: Inducible expression of large gRNA arrays for multiplexed CRISPRai applications. Shaw WM, Studena L, Roy K, Hapeta P, McCarty NS, Graham AE, Ellis T, Ledesma-Amaro R. Nat Commun. 2022 Aug 25;13(1):4984. doi: 10.1038/s41467-022-32603-7. PubMed 36008396.
Backbone
  Vector backbone: ColE1
  Vector type: CRISPR
  Selectable markers: Geneticin
Growth in bacteria
  Bacterial resistance: Kanamycin, 50 μg/mL
  Growth temperature: 37°C
  Growth strain: DH5alpha
  Copy number: High Copy
Terms and licenses: Academic/Nonprofit Terms; Industry Terms: Not Available to Industry
How to cite: pWS5396-CRISPRai-KanR was a gift from Rodrigo Ledesma-Amaro (Addgene plasmid # 182835 ; http://n2t.net/addgene:182835 ; RRID:Addgene_182835)
